>Addgene plasmid #118649 | pAC1816_pCR8-gSMN2-DN4 | addgene full sequence | sequence record 232488 | Addgene NGS Result
CTTTCCTGCGTTATCCCCTGATTCTGTGGATAACCGTATTACCGCCTTTGAGTGAGCTGATACCGCTCGC
CGCAGCCGAACGACCGAGCGCAGCGAGTCAGTGAGCGAGGAAGCGGAAGAGCGCCCAATACGCAAACCGC
CTCTCCCCGCGCGTTGGCCGATTCATTAATGCAGCTGGCACGACAGGTTTCCCGACTGGAAAGCGGGCAG
TGAGCGCAACGCAATTAATACGCGTACCGCTAGCCAGGAAGAGTTTGTAGAAACGCAAAAAGGCCATCCG
TCAGGATGGCCTTCTGCTTAGTTTGATGCCTGGCAGTTTATGGCGGGCGTCCTGCCCGCCACCCTCCGGG
CCGTTGCTTCACAACGATCAAATCCGCTCCCGGCGGATTTGTCCTACTCAGGAGAGCGTTCACCGACAAA
CAACAGATAAAACGAAAGGCCCAGTATTCCGACTGAGCCTTTCGTTTTATTTGATGCCTGGCAGTTCCCT
ACTCTCGCGTTAACGCTAGCATGGATGTTTTCCCAGTCACGACGTTGTAAAACGACGGCCAGTCTTAAGC
TCGGGCCCCAAATAATGATTTTATTTTGACTGATAGTGACCTGTTCGTTGCAACAAATTGATGAGCAATG
CTTTTTTATAATGCCAACTTTGTACAAAAAAGCAGGCTCCGAATTCACCGGTGAGGGCCTATTTCCCATG
ATTCCTTCATATTTGCATATACGATACAAGGCTGTTAGAGAGATAATTGGAATTAATTTGACTGTAAACA
CAAAGATATTAGTACAAAATACGTGACGTAGAAAGTAATAATTTCTTGGGTAGTTTGCAGTTTTAAAATT
ATGTTTTAAAATGGACTATCATATGCTTACCGTAACTTGAAAGTATTTCGATTTCTTGGCTTTATATATC
TTGTGGAAAGGACGAAACACCGAACCCCTACCAACTGGTCGGGGTTTGAAACGCTGGTCTGCCTACTAGT
GATATTTTTTTGGCGCGCCTTAATTAAGAATTCGACCCAGCTTTCTTGTACAAAGTTGGCATTATAAAAA
ATAATTGCTCATCAATTTGTTGCAACGAACAGGTCACTATCAGTCAAAATAAAATCATTATTTGCCATCC
AGCTGATATCCCCTATAGTGAGTCGTATTACATGGTCATAGCTGTTTCCTGGCAGCTCTGGCCCGTGTCT
CAAAATCTCTGATGTTACATTGCACAAGATAAAAATATATCATCATGCCTCCTCTAGACCAGCCAGGACA
GAAATGCCTCGACTTCGCTGCTGCCCAAGGTTGCCGGGTGACGCACACCGTGGAAACGGATGAAGGCACG
AACCCAGTGGACATAAGCCTGTTCGGTTCGTAAGCTGTAATGCAAGTAGCGTATGCGCTCACGCAACTGG
TCCAGAACCTTGACCGAACGCAGCGGTGGTAACGGCGCAGTGGCGGTTTTCATGGCTTGTTATGACTGTT
TTTTTGGGGTACAGTCTATGCCTCGGGCATCCAAGCAGCAAGCGCGTTACGCCGTGGGTCGATGTTTGAT
GTTATGGAGCAGCAACGATGTTACGCAGCAGGGCAGTCGCCCTAAAACAAAGTTAAACATCATGAGGGAA
GCGGTGATCGCCGAAGTATCGACTCAACTATCAGAGGTAGTTGGCGTCATCGAGCGCCATCTCGAACCGA
CGTTGCTGGCCGTACATTTGTACGGCTCCGCAGTGGATGGCGGCCTGAAGCCACACAGTGATATTGATTT
GCTGGTTACGGTGACCGTAAGGCTTGATGAAACAACGCGGCGAGCTTTGATCAACGACCTTTTGGAAACT
TCGGCTTCCCCTGGAGAGAGCGAGATTCTCCGCGCTGTAGAAGTCACCATTGTTGTGCACGACGACATCA
TTCCGTGGCGTTATCCAGCTAAGCGCGAACTGCAATTTGGAGAATGGCAGCGCAATGACATTCTTGCAGG
TATCTTCGAGCCAGCCACGATCGACATTGATCTGGCTATCTTGCTGACAAAAGCAAGAGAACATAGCGTT
GCCTTGGTAGGTCCAGCGGCGGAGGAACTCTTTGATCCGGTTCCTGAACAGGATCTATTTGAGGCGCTAA
ATGAAACCTTAACGCTATGGAACTCGCCGCCCGACTGGGCTGGCGATGAGCGAAATGTAGTGCTTACGTT
GTCCCGCATTTGGTACAGCGCAGTAACCGGCAAAATCGCGCCGAAGGATGTCGCTGCCGACTGGGCAATG
GAGCGCCTGCCGGCCCAGTATCAGCCCGTCATACTTGAAGCTAGACAGGCTTATCTTGGACAAGAAGAAG
ATCGCTTGGCCTCGCGCGCAGATCAGTTGGAAGAATTTGTCCACTACGTGAAAGGCGAGATCACCAAGGT
AGTCGGCAAATAACCCTCGAGCCACCCATGACCAAAATCCCTTAACGTGAGTTACGCGTCGTTCCACTGA
GCGTCAGACCCCGTAGAAAAGATCAAAGGATCTTCTTGAGATCCTTTTTTTCTGCGCGTAATCTGCTGCT
TGCAAACAAAAAAACCACCGCTACCAGCGGTGGTTTGTTTGCCGGATCAAGAGCTACCAACTCTTTTTCC
GAAGGTAACTGGCTTCAGCAGAGCGCAGATACCAAATACTGTCCTTCTAGTGTAGCCGTAGTTAGGCCAC
CACTTCAAGAACTCTGTAGCACCGCCTACATACCTCGCTCTGCTAATCCTGTTACCAGTGGCTGCTGCCA
GTGGCGATAAGTCGTGTCTTACCGGGTTGGACTCAAGACGATAGTTACCGGATAAGGCGCAGCGGTCGGG
CTGAACGGGGGGTTCGTGCACACAGCCCAGCTTGGAGCGAACGACCTACACCGAACTGAGATACCTACAG
CGTGAGCATTGAGAAAGCGCCACGCTTCCCGAAGGGAGAAAGGCGGACAGGTATCCGGTAAGCGGCAGGG
TCGGAACAGGAGAGCGCACGAGGGAGCTTCCAGGGGGAAACGCCTGGTATCTTTATAGTCCTGTCGGGTT
TCGCCACCTCTGACTTGAGCGTCGATTTTTGTGATGCTCGTCAGGGGGGCGGAGCCTATGGAAAAACGCC
AGCAACGCGGCCTTTTTACGGTTCCTGGCCTTTTGCTGGCCTTTTGCTCACATGTT
Features (pLannotate 1.2.2; 13 found; start..end, strand, type, name):
    121..213     +  CDS            lacI (fragment): lac repressor; lacI; The lac repressor binds to the lac operator to inhibit transcription in E. coli. This inhibition can be relieved by adding lactose or isopropyl-β-D-thiogalactopyranoside (IPTG).
    268..295     -  terminator     rrnB T2 terminator: transcription terminator T2 from the E. coli rrnB gene
    387..473     -  terminator     rrnB T1 terminator: Escherichia coli rrnB; transcription terminator T1 from the E. coli rrnB gene
    517..553     -  CDS            lacZα (fragment): LacZα fragment of β-galactosidase; lacZ fragment
    569..668     +  protein_bind   attL1: mutant version of attL; recombination site for the Gateway® LR reaction LR Clonase™
    683..923     +  promoter       U6 promoter: RNA polymerase III promoter for human U6 snRNA
    933..962     +  misc_RNA       RfxCas13d DR30: 5' processed 30-base direct repeat for an RfxCas13d gRNA (Konermann et al., 2018)
   1015..1114    -  protein_bind   attL2: mutant version of attL; recombination site for the Gateway® LR reaction LR Clonase™
   1132..1150    -  promoter       T7 promoter: promoter for bacteriophage T7 RNA polymerase
   1340..1363    +  promoter       Pc promoter (fragment): intI1 (promoter lies within the coding sequence); class 1 integron promoter
   1539..1595    +  CDS            GmR (fragment): gentamycin acetyltransferase; aacC1; confers resistance to gentamycin
   1602..2393    +  CDS            SmR: aminoglycoside adenylyltransferase (Murphy, 1985); aadA; confers resistance to spectinomycin and streptomycin
   2486..3074    +  rep_origin     ori: high-copy-number ColE1/pMB1/pBR322/pUC origin of replication
