[The description below was written by a language model from this plasmid's Addgene catalogue record and pLannotate feature annotations shown in this document.]
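Description:
pAC1816_pCR8-gSMN2-DN4 is a small (about 3.1 kb) guide RNA expression plasmid built in the pCR8/GW/TOPO Gateway entry backbone. It is listed as a mammalian expression and CRISPR vector intended for transient transfection. It replicates in E. coli from a high-copy ColE1/pUC-type origin and is selected with spectinomycin through the aadA (SmR) aminoglycoside adenylyltransferase gene. The short annotated fragments of lacI, lacZα, a gentamicin resistance gene and an integron Pc promoter are backbone remnants rather than functional units. The rrnB T1 and T2 terminators lie upstream of the cloning region, where they insulate it from read-through transcription in bacteria.

The payload is a synthetic cassette in which the human U6 RNA polymerase III promoter drives a CasRx (RfxCas13d) guide RNA. The promoter is followed directly by the processed 30-base RfxCas13d direct repeat, and downstream of this sits the spacer designated SMN2-DN4, which was inserted through BbsI sites that were destroyed during cloning. The spacer itself is not annotated in the feature table, and the record does not state its exact target position beyond the name, which points to SMN2. The whole U6-guide unit is flanked by attL1 and attL2 sites, so it can be moved by an LR recombination reaction into attR-containing destination vectors, as well as being transfected directly. A T7 promoter lies just outside attL2.

The associated work concerns CRISPR artificial splicing factors, so the guide is presumably used alongside a separately supplied CasRx-based effector to direct it to the target transcript. This plasmid encodes no Cas protein.
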