Addgene plasmid #118649: pAC1816_pCR8-gSMN2-DN4
Purpose: Transient transfection; Expressed SMN2-DN4 CasRx gRNA; Gateway Donor
Depositing lab: Albert Cheng. Depositing organization: Jackson Laboratory. Publication: CRISPR artificial splicing factors. Du M, Jillette N, Zhu JJ, Li S, Cheng AW. Nat Commun. 2020 Jun 12;11(1):2973. doi: 10.1038/s41467-020-16806-4. PubMed 32532987.
Backbone
  Vector backbone: pCR8/GW/TOPO
  Backbone manufacturer: Invitrogen
  Vector type: Mammalian Expression, CRISPR
Growth in bacteria
  Bacterial resistance: Spectinomycin, 50 μg/mL
  Growth temperature: 37°C
  Growth strain: NEB Stable
  Copy number: Unknown
Gene/Insert
  Gene/Insert name: gSMN2-DN4
  Species: Synthetic
  Promoter: U6
  Cloning method: Restriction Enzyme; 5′ cloning site BbsI (destroyed during cloning); 3′ cloning site BbsI (destroyed during cloning)
  Sequencing primers: 5′ M13F; 3′ M13R
Terms and licenses: Academic/Nonprofit Terms; Industry Terms: Not Available to Industry
Depositor comments: More info at http://CasFx.org . Please visit https://www.biorxiv.org/content/early/2018/09/30/431064 for bioRxiv preprint.
How to cite: pAC1816_pCR8-gSMN2-DN4 was a gift from Albert Cheng (Addgene plasmid # 118649 ; http://n2t.net/addgene:118649 ; RRID:Addgene_118649)
